Addgene plasmid #228832: pACEBac1_Strep-Psc-BICD2(342-800)
Purpose: Insect cell expression of C-terminal portion of BICD2 (aa 342-800)
Depositing lab: Andrew Carter. Depositing organization: MRC Laboratory of Molecular Biology. Publication: The intracellular bacterium Orientia tsutsugamushi hijacks the adaptor protein BICD2 for dynein-based motility. Manigrasso G, Saharat K, Kullapanich C, Boulanger J, Morgan TE, Kramer H, Salje J, Carter AP. bioRxiv 2024.04.11.589026 10.1101/2024.04.11.589026.
Backbone
  Vector backbone: pACEBac1
  Vector type: Insect Expression
Growth in bacteria
  Bacterial resistance: Gentamicin, 10 μg/mL
  Growth temperature: 37°C
  Growth strain: DH5alpha
  Copy number: High Copy
Gene/Insert
  Gene/Insert name: BICD2
  Species: M. musculus (mouse)
  Mutation: aa 342-800
  Entrez Gene: Bicd2
  Tag / fusion protein: Strep (N terminal on insert)
  Cloning method: Gibson Cloning
Terms and licenses: Academic/Nonprofit Terms; Industry Terms: Not Available to Industry
Depositor comments: Please visit https://doi.org/10.1101/2024.04.11.589026 for bioRxiv preprint.
How to cite: pACEBac1_Strep-Psc-BICD2(342-800) was a gift from Andrew Carter (Addgene plasmid # 228832 ; http://n2t.net/addgene:228832 ; RRID:Addgene_228832)
