[The description below was written by a language model from this plasmid's Addgene catalogue record and pLannotate feature annotations shown in this document.]
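Description:
pACEBac1_Strep-Psc-BICD2(342-800) is a baculovirus transfer (acceptor) plasmid built on the pACEBac1 backbone for producing a C-terminal fragment of mouse BICD2 in insect cells. It replicates in E. coli from a high-copy ColE1/pUC-type origin and is selected with gentamicin through the GmR (aacC1) acetyltransferase gene, which is driven by a class 1 integron Pc promoter.

The expression cassette consists of the baculovirus polyhedrin promoter, a very strong late promoter from Autographa californica nucleopolyhedrovirus. It is followed by the Bicd2 coding fragment (residues 342–800) and an SV40 polyadenylation signal. The catalogue lists an N-terminal Strep affinity tag. The "Psc" in the name probably refers to a protease cleavage site between tag and insert, but neither element is annotated in the feature table and the record does not define "Psc". Mini-Tn7 left and right ends are present. In the usual use of this vector, they direct Tn7 transposition of the gentamicin marker and expression cassette into a bacmid in E. coli, giving recombinant baculovirus DNA for insect cell transfection. A loxP site upstream of the promoter allows Cre-mediated fusion with donor plasmids, which in this vector family is used to assemble multi-gene constructs. The short hits to an E. coli predicted protein, SV40 large T antigen and SET1 appear to be incidental fragment matches in backbone or terminator sequence rather than functional parts.

BICD2 is an adaptor that links the dynein–dynactin motor to cargo, and the stated purpose is insect cell expression of its C-terminal portion. The associated work concerns the hijacking of BICD2 by the intracellular bacterium Orientia tsutsugamushi for dynein-based motility.
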