Features (pLannotate 1.2.2; 12 found; start..end, strand, type, name):
      3..62      -  CDS            YPR2_ECOLX (fragment): Protein predicted: Swiss-Prot protein existence level 4. From Escherichia coli.
     66..99      +  protein_bind   loxP: Cre-mediated recombination occurs in the 8-bp core sequence (GCATACAT). Cre recombinase
    176..267     +  promoter       polyhedrin promoter: polh from Autographa californica; promoter for the baculovirus polyhedrin gene
    431..1816    +  CDS            Bicd2 (fragment): BICD2_MOUSE - Also known as Kiaa0699. Experimental evidence at protein level: Swiss-Prot protein existence level 1. Acts as an adapter protein linking the dynein motor complex to various cargos and converts dynein from a non-processive to a highly processive motor in the presence of dynactin. Facilitates and stabilizes the interaction between dynein and dynactin and activates dynein processivity (the ability to move along a microtubule for a long distance without falling off the track) (PubMed:11483508, PubMed:25035494, PubMed:24986880, PubMed:22956769). Facilitates the binding of RAB6A to the
   1855..1938    +  CDS            large T antigen (fragment): large T antigen from SV40 (simian virus 40)
   1961..2095    +  polyA_signal   SV40 poly(A) signal: SV40 polyadenylation signal
   2124..2173    +  CDS            SET1 (fragment): solubility-enhancement tag derived from T7 phage gene 10B
   2216..2381    -  mobile_element Tn7L: mini-Tn7 element (left end of the Tn7 transposon) Tn7
   2571..3159    +  rep_origin     ori: high-copy-number ColE1/pMB1/pBR322/pUC origin of replication
   3294..3517    -  mobile_element Tn7R: mini-Tn7 element (right end of the Tn7 transposon) Tn7
   3584..4117    -  CDS            GmR: gentamycin acetyltransferase; aacC1; confers resistance to gentamycin
   4306..4334    -  promoter       Pc promoter: intI1 (promoter lies within the coding sequence); class 1 integron promoter
>Addgene plasmid #228832 | pACEBac1_Strep-Psc-BICD2(342-800) | addgene full sequence | sequence record 456093 | Addgene NGS Result
TTCGTGCCTTCATCCGTTTCCACGGTGTGCGTCACCCGGCAACCTTGGGCAGCAGCGAAGTCGCCATAAC
TTCGTATAGCATACATTATACGAAGTTATCTGTAACTATAACGGTCCTAAGGTAGCGAGTTTAAACACTA
GTATCGATTCGCGACCTACTCCGGAATATTAATAGATCATGGAGATAATTAAAATGATAACCATCTCGCA
AATAAATAAGTATTTTACTGTTTTCGTAACAGTTTTGTAATAAAAAAACCTATAAATATTCCGGATTATT
CATACCGTCCCACCATCGGGCGCGGATCCCTCGAGCATGTGGTCACATCCGCAGTTTGAAAAAGGTAGCG
CAGGTAGTGCAGCAGGTAGCGGTGCAGGTTGGAGCCATCCTCAGTTTGAGAAACTGGAAGTTCTGTTTCA
GGGTCCGATGTTGCACATCAGCGAAATCCAGAAGCTCAAGCAGCAGCTCGTCCAAATGGAGCGCGAGAAG
GTGGGTCTGCTGGCCACATTGCAAGATACTCAGAAACAGTTGGAGCAGGCTAGAGGTACCTTGTCAGAGC
AGCATGAGAAGGTGAACAGGTTGACCGAGAATCTGAGCGCTCTGAGGCGCCTCCAGGCTGGTAAGGAGCG
CCAAACTTCTTTGGACAATGAGAAAGATCGCGATTCTCACGAGGACGGAGACTACTACGAAGTTGATATC
AATGGACCCGAGATCCTCGCATGCAAATACCATGTCGCTGTGGCTGAGGCCGGCGAGTTGCGCGAGCAGT
TGAAGGCTTTGCGCTCTACCCACGAGGCCAGAGAGGCACAGCACGCTGAGGAGAAAGGACGCTATGAGGC
AGAAGGTCAGGCCCTGACAGAGAAGATCAGCCTCCTGGAGAAAGCCTCACACCAGGATAGGGAGCTGCTC
GCACATCTCGAAAAGGAGCTCAAGAAGGTGTCTGATGTCGCCGGAGAGACACAGGGCTCCTTGAATGTCG
CTCAGGACGAGCTCGTGACCTTCTCCGAGGAACTCGCTAACCTGTACCATCACGTGTGCATGTGCAACAA
CGAGACTCCCAACAGGGTCATGCTGGACTATTATCGCGAAGGACAGGGCAAAGCCGGACGCACTAGCCCA
GAGGGTAGGGGAAGGAGATCACCTGTTTTGCTCCCTAAGGGTCTGCTGGCAACAGAAGTTGGTAGGGCCG
ATGGCGGCACAGGAGATAATTCACCAAGCCCCTCCAGCTCTCTGCCATCCCCATTGTCCGACCCCAGACG
CGAGCCAATGAATATCTATAACTTGATCGCTATTATCAGAGATCAGATTAAGCACCTGCAAGCCGCTGTT
GACCGCACCACCGAGCTCTCTCGCCAAAGAATTGCTTCTCAAGAGTTGGGTCCAGCCGTTGATAAGGACA
AGGAAGCTCTCATGGAGGAAATCCTGAAACTCAAGTCTCTGCTGTCCACCAAGAGGGAGCAGATTACCAC
CCTGCGCACTGTCCTGAAGGCTAACAAACAGACAGCCGAGGTCGCTCTCGCTAACTTGAAGTCCAAATAT
GAGAACGAGAAGGCTATGGTCACAGAAACCATGATGAAATTGCGCAATGAGCTCAAGGCTCTCAAGGAAG
ACGCTGCTACTTTTAGCAGCCTGAGGGCAATGTTCGCCACAAGATGCGACGAATATATCACCCAGCTCGA
CGAAATGCAGAGACAGCTCGCTGCTGCTGAAGACGAGAAGAAAACTCTCAACTCATTGCTGAGGATGGCA
ATTCAGCAAAAGCTGGCTCTGACACAGCGCCTGGAACTGCTGGAGCTGGATCATGAATAATCTAGAGCCT
GCAGTCTCGACAAGCTTGTCGAGAAGTACTAGAGGATCATAATCAGCCATACCACATTTGTAGAGGTTTT
ACTTGCTTTAAAAAACCTCCCACACCTCCCCCTGAACCTGAAACATAAAATGAATGCAATTGTTGTTGTT
AACTTGTTTATTGCAGCTTATAATGGTTACAAATAAAGCAATAGCATCACAAATTTCACAAATAAAGCAT
TTTTTTCACTGCATTCTAGTTGTGGTTTGTCCAAACTCATCAATGTATCTTATCATGTCTGGATCTGATC
ACTGCTTGAGCCTAGAAGATCCGGCTGCTAACAAAGCCCGAAAGGAAGCTGAGTTGGCTGCTGCCACCGC
TGAGCAATAACTATCATAACCCCTAGGGTATACCCATCTAATTGGAACCAGATAAGTGAAATCTAGTTCC
AAACTATTTTGTCATTTTTAATTTTCGTATTAGCTTACGACGCTACACCCAGTTCCCATCTATTTTGTCA
CTCTTCCCTAAATAATCCTTAAAAACTCCATTTCCACCCCTCCCAGTTCCCAACTATTTTGTCCGCCCAC
AACCGGTTGACTTGGGTCAACTGTCAGACCAAGTTTACTCATATATACTTTAGATTGATTTAAAACTTCA
TTTTTAATTTAAAAGGATCTAGGTGAAGATCCTTTTTGATAATCTCATGACCAAAATCCCTTAACGTGAG
TTTTCGTTCCACTGAGCGTCAGACCCCGTAGAAAAGATCAAAGGATCTTCTTGAGATCCTTTTTTTCTGC
GCGTAATCTGCTGCTTGCAAACAAAAAAACCACCGCTACCAGCGGTGGTTTGTTTGCCGGATCAAGAGCT
ACCAACTCTTTTTCCGAAGGTAACTGGCTTCAGCAGAGCGCAGATACCAAATACTGTTCTTCTAGTGTAG
CCGTAGTTAGGCCACCACTTCAAGAACTCTGTAGCACCGCCTACATACCTCGCTCTGCTAATCCTGTTAC
CAGTGGCTGCTGCCAGTGGCGATAAGTCGTGTCTTACCGGGTTGGACTCAAGACGATAGTTACCGGATAA
GGCGCAGCGGTCGGGCTGAACGGGGGGTTCGTGCACACAGCCCAGCTTGGAGCGAACGACCTACACCGAA
CTGAGATACCTACAGCGTGAGCTATGAGAAAGCGCCACGCTTCCCGAAGGGAGAAAGGCGGACAGGTATC
CGGTAAGCGGCAGGGTCGGAACAGGAGAGCGCACGAGGGAGCTTCCAGGGGGAAACGCCTGGTATCTTTA
TAGTCCTGTCGGGTTTCGCCACCTCTGACTTGAGCGTCGATTTTTGTGATGCTCGTCAGGGGGGCGGAGC
CTATGGAAAAACGCCAGCAACGCGGCCTTTTTACGGTTCCTGGCCTTTTGCTGGCCTTTTGCTCACATGT
TCTTTCCTGCGTTATCCCCTGATTGACTTGGGTCGCTCTTCCTGTGGATGCGCAGATGCCCTGCGTAAGC
GGGTGTGGGCGGACAATAAAGTCTTAAACTGAACAAAATAGATCTAAACTATGACAATAAAGTCTTAAAC
TAGACAGAATAGTTGTAAACTGAAATCAGTCCAGTTATGCTGTGAAAAAGCATACTGGACTTTTGTTATG
GCTAAAGCAAACTCTTCATTTTCTGAAGTGCAAATTGCCCGTCGTATTAAAGAGGGGCGTGGCCAAGGGC
ATGTAAAGACTATATTCGCGGCGTTGTGACAATTTACCGAACAACTCCGCGGCCGGGAAGCCGATCTCGG
CTTGAACGAATTGTTAGGTGGCGGTACTTGGGTCGATATCAAAGTGCATCACTTCTTCCCGTATGCCCAA
CTTTGTATAGAGAGCCACTGCGGGATCGTCACCGTAATCTGCTTGCACGTAGATCACATAAGCACCAAGC
GCGTTGGCCTCATGCTTGAGGAGATTGATGAGCGCGGTGGCAATGCCCTGCCTCCGGTGCTCGCCGGAGA
CTGCGAGATCATAGATATAGATCTCACTACGCGGCTGCTCAAACTTGGGCAGAACGTAAGCCGCGAGAGC
GCCAACAACCGCTTCTTGGTCGAAGGCAGCAAGCGCGATGAATGTCTTACTACGGAGCAAGTTCCCGAGG
TAATCGGAGTCCGGCTGATGTTGGGAGTAGGTGGCTACGTCTCCGAACTCACGACCGAAAAGATCAAGAG
CAGCCCGCATGGATTTGACTTGGTCAGGGCCGAGCCTACATGTGCGAATGATGCCCATACTTGAGCCACC
TAACTTTGTTTTAGGGCGACTGCCCTGCTGCGTAACATCGTTGCTGCTGCGTAACATCGTTGCTGCTCCA
TAACATCAAACATCGACCCACGGCGTAACGCGCTTGCTGCTTGGATGCCCGAGGCATAGACTGTACAAAA
AAACAGTCATAACAAGCCATGAAAACCGCCACTGCGCCGTTACCACCGCTGCGTTCGGTCAAGGTTCTGG
ACCAGTTGCGTGAGCGCATACGCTACTTGCATTACAGTTTACGAACCGAACAGGCTTATGTCAACTGGG
